Addgene plasmid #136009: pCI-neo-His-MS2BP-G3BP1-S149A
Purpose: S149A G3BP1 inserted with MS2BP tagged on the N-terminus to use with the Tethering Assay (MS2)
Depositing lab: Anthony Leung. Depositing organization: Johns Hopkins School of Public Health. Publication: Structure-Mediated RNA Decay by UPF1 and G3BP1. Fischer JW, Busa VF, Shao Y, Leung AKL. Mol Cell. 2020 Apr 2;78(1):70-84.e6. doi: 10.1016/j.molcel.2020.01.021. Epub 2020 Feb 3. PubMed 32017897.
Backbone
  Vector backbone: pCI-neo
  Vector type: Mammalian Expression
Growth in bacteria
  Bacterial resistance: Kanamycin, 50 μg/mL
  Growth temperature: 37°C
  Growth strain: DH5alpha
  Copy number: Unknown
Gene/Insert
  Gene/Insert name: G3BP1
  Species: H. sapiens (human)
  Mutation: S149A
  Entrez Gene: G3BP1 (a.k.a. G3BP, HDH-VIII)
  Tag / fusion protein: MS2BP (N terminal on insert)
Terms and licenses: Academic/Nonprofit Terms; Industry Terms: Not Available to Industry
How to cite: pCI-neo-His-MS2BP-G3BP1-S149A was a gift from Anthony Leung (Addgene plasmid # 136009 ; http://n2t.net/addgene:136009 ; RRID:Addgene_136009)
