[The description below was written by a language model from this plasmid's Addgene catalogue record and pLannotate feature annotations shown in this document.]
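Description:
pCI-neo-His-MS2BP-G3BP1-S149A is a mammalian expression plasmid that produces human G3BP1 carrying the S149A substitution, fused at its N-terminus to the bacteriophage MS2 coat protein (MS2BP). The catalogue lists pCI-neo as the backbone. The annotated 5,755 nt sequence shows a high-copy ColE1/pUC-type origin, an f1 origin and a single Tn5 NeoR/KanR gene. This gene sits behind tandem bacterial (bla) and SV40 early promoters and is followed by an HSV TK polyadenylation signal. That arrangement lets one marker give kanamycin selection in E. coli, matching the recorded bacterial resistance, and G418 selection in mammalian cells. No ampicillin resistance gene is annotated. Short fragments annotated as RSF ori, ble, SV40 large T antigen and bGH poly(A) appear to be backbone remnants rather than functional parts.

The expression cassette uses the CMV immediate-early enhancer and promoter to drive the MS2 coat protein coding sequence, which is followed almost immediately by the full G3BP1 open reading frame. A residual multiple cloning site and an SV40 polyadenylation signal lie downstream. The name indicates a His tag, but the feature table does not annotate one separately.

The stated purpose is the MS2 tethering assay. In this assay the coat protein moiety binds MS2 RNA hairpins engineered into a reporter transcript, which artificially recruits the fused protein to that mRNA. The effect of G3BP1 on the fate of the RNA can then be measured independently of its normal RNA recognition. The S149A change replaces serine 149 with a residue that cannot be phosphorylated. The record does not state the reason for the mutation, but the associated publication concerns structure-mediated RNA decay involving UPF1 and G3BP1.
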