Features (pLannotate 1.2.2; 16 found; start..end, strand, type, name):
     26..85      +  rep_origin     RSF ori (fragment): Plasmids containing the RSF 1030 origin of replication can be propagated in E. coli cells that contain additional plasmids with compatible origins.
    153..456     +  enhancer       CMV enhancer: human cytomegalovirus immediate early enhancer
    457..660     +  promoter       CMV promoter: human cytomegalovirus (CMV) immediate early promoter
    722..1069    +  CDS            CAPSD_BPMS2 (fragment): Experimental evidence at protein level: Swiss-Prot protein existence level 1. Acts as a translational repressor of viral replicase synthesis late in infection. This latter function is the result of capsid protein interaction with an RNA hairpin which contains the replicase ribosome-binding site. From Escherichia phage MS2 (Bacteriophage MS2).
   1076..2473    +  CDS            G3BP1: G3BP1_HUMAN - Also known as G3BP. Experimental evidence at protein level: Swiss-Prot protein existence level 1. ATP- and magnesium-dependent helicase that plays an essential role in innate immunity (PubMed:30510222). Participates in the DNA- triggered cGAS/STING pathway by promoting the DNA binding and activation of CGAS. Enhances also DDX58-induced type I interferon production probably by helping DDX58 at sensing pathogenic RNA (PubMed:30804210). In addition, plays an essential role in stress granule formation (PubMed:12642610, PubMed:20180778, PubMed:23279204). Unwinds preferentially partial
   2475..2511    +  misc_feature   MCS (fragment): multiple cloning site
   2528..2612    +  CDS            large T antigen (fragment): large T antigen from SV40 (simian virus 40)
   2635..2756    +  polyA_signal   SV40 poly(A) signal: SV40 polyadenylation signal
   2790..3218    -  rep_origin     f1 ori (sequence partly withheld): f1 bacteriophage origin of replication; arrow indicates direction of (+) strand synthesis
   3245..3349    +  promoter       AmpR promoter: bla
   3351..3708    +  promoter       SV40 promoter: SV40 enhancer and early promoter
   3743..4537    +  CDS            NeoR/KanR: aminoglycoside phosphotransferase from Tn5; aph(3')-II (or nptII); confers resistance to neomycin, kanamycin, and G418 (Geneticin®)
   4558..4710    +  CDS            ble (fragment): BLE_KLEPN - Experimental evidence at protein level: Swiss-Prot protein existence level 1. Binding protein with a strong affinity to the bleomycin family of antibiotics. Binds to CL990; an antimitotic-antibiotic compound. From Klebsiella pneumoniae.
   4769..4816    +  polyA_signal   HSV TK poly(A) signal: herpes simplex virus thymidine kinase polyadenylation signal (Cole and Stacy, 1985)
   4907..4923    -  polyA_signal   bGH poly(A) signal (fragment): bovine growth hormone polyadenylation signal
   5145..5733    +  rep_origin     ori: high-copy-number ColE1/pMB1/pBR322/pUC origin of replication
>Addgene plasmid #136009 | pCI-neo-His-MS2BP-G3BP1-S149A | addgene full sequence | sequence record 270943 | Addgene NGS Result
TACGGTTCCTGGCCTTTTGCTGGCCTTTTGCTCACATGTTCTTTCCTGCGTTATCCCCTGATTCTGTGGA
TAACCGTATTACCGCCATGCATTAGTTATTAATAGTAATCAATTACGGGGTCATTAGTTCATAGCCCATA
TATGGAGTTCCGCGTTACATAACTTACGGTAAATGGCCCGCCTGGCTGACCGCCCAACGACCCCCGCCCA
TTGACGTCAATAATGACGTATGTTCCCATAGTAACGCCAATAGGGACTTTCCATTGACGTCAATGGGTGG
AGTATTTACGGTAAACTGCCCACTTGGCAGTACATCAAGTGTATCATATGCCAAGTACGCCCCCTATTGA
CGTCAATGACGGTAAATGGCCCGCCTGGCATTATGCCCAGTACATGACCTTATGGGACTTTCCTACTTGG
CAGTACATCTACGTATTAGTCATCGCTATTACCATGGTGATGCGGTTTTGGCAGTACATCAATGGGCGTG
GATAGCGGTTTGACTCACGGGGATTTCCAAGTCTCCACCCCATTGACGTCAATGGGAGTTTGTTTTGGCA
CCAAAATCAACGGGACTTTCCAAAATGTCGTAACAACTCCGCCCCATTGACGCAAATGGGCGGTAGGCGT
GTACGGTGGGAGGTCTATATAAGCAGAGCTGGTTTAGTGAACCGTCAGATCCGCTAGCGCTACCGGTCAT
CATCACCATCACCATGCTAGCGCTTCTAACTTTACTCAGTTCGTTCTCGTCGACAATGGCGGAACTGGCG
ACGTGACTGTCGCCCCAAGCAACTTCGCTAACGGGATCGCTGAATGGATCAGCTCTAACTCGCGTTCACA
GGCTTACAAAGTAACCTGTAGCGTTCGTCAGAGCTCTGCGCAGAATCGCAAATACACCATCAAAGTCGAG
GTACCTAAAGGCGCCTGGCGTTCGTACTTAAATATGGAACTAACCATTCCAATTTTCGCCACGAATTCCG
ACTGCGAGCTTATTGTTAAGGCAATGCAAGGTCTCCTAAAAGATGGAAACCCGATTCCCTCAGCAATCGC
AGCAAACTCCGGCAGCTACAGATCTATGGTGATGGAGAAGCCTAGTCCCCTGCTGGTCGGGCGGGAATTT
GTGAGACAGTATTACACACTGCTGAACCAGGCCCCAGACATGCTGCATAGATTTTATGGAAAGAACTCTT
CTTATGTCCATGGGGGATTGGATTCAAATGGAAAGCCAGCAGATGCAGTCTACGGACAGAAAGAAATCCA
CAGGAAAGTGATGTCACAAAACTTCACCAACTGCCACACCAAGATTCGCCATGTTGATGCTCATGCCACG
CTAAATGATGGTGTGGTAGTCCAGGTGATGGGGCTTCTCTCTAACAACAACCAGGCTTTGAGGAGATTCA
TGCAAACGTTTGTCCTTGCTCCTGAGGGGTCTGTTGCAAATAAATTCTATGTTCACAATGATATCTTCAG
ATACCAAGATGAGGTCTTTGGTGGGTTTGTCACTGAGCCTCAGGAGGAGGCTGAAGAAGAAGTAGAGGAA
CCTGAAGAAAGACAGCAAACACCTGAGGTGGTACCTGATGATTCTGGAACTTTCTATGATCAGGCAGTTG
TCAGTAATGACATGGAAGAACATTTAGAGGAGCCTGTTGCTGAACCAGAGCCTGATCCTGAACCAGAACC
AGAACAAGAACCTGTATCTGAAATCCAAGAGGAAAAGCCTGAGCCAGTATTAGAAGAAACTGCCCCTGAG
GATGCTCAGAAGAGTTCTTCTCCAGCACCTGCAGACATAGCTCAGACAGTACAGGAAGACTTGAGGACAT
TTTCTTGGGCATCTGTGACCAGTAAGAATCTTCCACCCAGTGGAGCTGTTCCAGTTACTGGGATACCACC
TCATGTTGTTAAAGTACCAGCTTCACAGCCCCGTCCAGAGTCTAAGCCTGAATCTCAGATTCCACCACAA
AGACCTCAGCGGGATCAAAGAGTGCGAGAACAACGAATAAATATTCCTCCCCAAAGGGGACCCAGACCAA
TCCGTGAGGCTGGTGAGCAAGGTGACATTGAACCCCGAAGAATGGTGAGACACCCTGACAGTCACCAACT
CTTCATTGGCAACCTGCCTCATGAAGTGGACAAATCAGAGCTTAAAGATTTCTTTCAAAGTTATGGAAAC
GTGGTGGAGTTGCGCATTAACAGTGGTGGGAAATTACCCAATTTTGGTTTTGTTGTGTTTGATGATTCTG
AGCCTGTTCAGAAAGTCCTTAGCAACAGACCCATCATGTTCAGAGGTGAGGTCCGTCTGAATGTCGAAGA
GAAGAAGACTCGAGCTGCCAGGGAAGGCGACCGACGAGATAATCGCCTTCGGGGACCTGGAGGCCCTCGA
GGTGGGCTGGGTGGTGGAATGAGAGGCCCTCCCCGTGGAGGCATGGTGCAGAAACCAGGATTTGGAGTGG
GAAGGGGGCTTGCGCCACGGCAGGGAATTCTGCAGTCGACGGTACCGCGGGCCCGGGATCCACCGGATCT
AGATAACTGATCATAATCAGCCATACCACATTTGTAGAGGTTTTACTTGCTTTAAAAAACCTCCCACACC
TCCCCCTGAACCTGAAACATAAAATGAATGCAATTGTTGTTGTTAACTTGTTTATTGCAGCTTATAATGG
TTACAAATAAAGCAATAGCATCACAAATTTCACAAATAAAGCATTTTTTTCACTGCATTCTAGTTGTGGT
TTGTCCAAACTCATCAATGTATCTTAACGCGTAAATTGTAAGCGTTAATATTTTGTTAAAATTCGCGTTA
AATTTTTGTTAAATCAGCTCATTTTTTAACCAATAGGCCGAAATCGGCAAAATCCCTTATAAATCAAAAG
AATAGACCGAGATAGGGT
[37 nt withheld, positions 2889-2925]
AAAGAACGTGGACTCCAACGTCAAAGG
[49 nt withheld, positions 2953-3001]
T
[91 nt withheld, positions 3003-3093]
G
[124 nt withheld, positions 3095-3218]
CAGGTGGCACTTTTCGGGGAAATGTGCGCGGAACCCCTATTTGTTTATTTTTCTAAATACATTCAAATAT
GTATCCGCTCATGAGACAATAACCCTGATAAATGCTTCAATAATATTGAAAAAGGAAGAGTCCTGAGGCG
GAAAGAACCAGCTGTGGAATGTGTGTCAGTTAGGGTGTGGAAAGTCCCCAGGCTCCCCAGCAGGCAGAAG
TATGCAAAGCATGCATCTCAATTAGTCAGCAACCAGGTGTGGAAAGTCCCCAGGCTCCCCAGCAGGCAGA
AGTATGCAAAGCATGCATCTCAATTAGTCAGCAACCATAGTCCCGCCCCTAACTCCGCCCATCCCGCCCC
TAACTCCGCCCAGTTCCGCCCATTCTCCGCCCCATGGCTGACTAATTTTTTTTATTTATGCAGAGGCCGA
GGCCGCCTCGGCCTCTGAGCTATTCCAGAAGTAGTGAGGAGGCTTTTTTGGAGGCCTAGGCTTTTGCAAA
GATCGATCAAGAGACAGGATGAGGATCGTTTCGCATGATTGAACAAGATGGATTGCACGCAGGTTCTCCG
GCCGCTTGGGTGGAGAGGCTATTCGGCTATGACTGGGCACAACAGACAATCGGCTGCTCTGATGCCGCCG
TGTTCCGGCTGTCAGCGCAGGGGCGCCCGGTTCTTTTTGTCAAGACCGACCTGTCCGGTGCCCTGAATGA
ACTGCAAGACGAGGCAGCGCGGCTATCGTGGCTGGCCACGACGGGCGTTCCTTGCGCAGCTGTGCTCGAC
GTTGTCACTGAAGCGGGAAGGGACTGGCTGCTATTGGGCGAAGTGCCGGGGCAGGATCTCCTGTCATCTC
ACCTTGCTCCTGCCGAGAAAGTATCCATCATGGCTGATGCAATGCGGCGGCTGCATACGCTTGATCCGGC
TACCTGCCCATTCGACCACCAAGCGAAACATCGCATCGAGCGAGCACGTACTCGGATGGAAGCCGGTCTT
GTCGATCAGGATGATCTGGACGAAGAGCATCAGGGGCTCGCGCCAGCCGAACTGTTCGCCAGGCTCAAGG
CGAGCATGCCCGACGGCGAGGATCTCGTCGTGACCCATGGCGATGCCTGCTTGCCGAATATCATGGTGGA
AAATGGCCGCTTTTCTGGATTCATCGACTGTGGCCGGCTGGGTGTGGCGGACCGCTATCAGGACATAGCG
TTGGCTACCCGTGATATTGCTGAAGAGCTTGGCGGCGAATGGGCTGACCGCTTCCTCGTGCTTTACGGTA
TCGCCGCTCCCGATTCGCAGCGCATCGCCTTCTATCGCCTTCTTGACGAGTTCTTCTGAGCGGGACTCTG
GGGTTCGAAATGACCGACCAAGCGACGCCCAACCTGCCATCACGAGATTTCGATTCCACCGCCGCCTTCT
ATGAAAGGTTGGGCTTCGGAATCGTTTTCCGGGACGCCGGCTGGATGATCCTCCAGCGCGGGGATCTCAT
GCTGGAGTTCTTCGCCCACCCTAGGGGGAGGCTAACTGAAACACGGAAGGAGACAATACCGGAAGGAACC
CGCGCTATGACGGCAATAAAAAGACAGAATAAAACGCACGGTGTTGGGTCGTTTGTTCATAAACGCGGGG
TTCGGTCCCAGGGCTGGCACTCTGTCGATACCCCACCGAGACCCCATTGGGGCCAATACGCCCGCGTTTC
TTCCTTTTCCCCACCCCACCCCCCAAGTTCGGGTGAAGGCCCAGGGCTCGCAGCCAACGTCGGGGCGGCA
GGCCCTGCCATAGCCTCAGGTTACTCATATATACTTTAGATTGATTTAAAACTTCATTTTTAATTTAAAA
GGATCTAGGTGAAGATCCTTTTTGATAATCTCATGACCAAAATCCCTTAACGTGAGTTTTCGTTCCACTG
AGCGTCAGACCCCGTAGAAAAGATCAAAGGATCTTCTTGAGATCCTTTTTTTCTGCGCGTAATCTGCTGC
TTGCAAACAAAAAAACCACCGCTACCAGCGGTGGTTTGTTTGCCGGATCAAGAGCTACCAACTCTTTTTC
CGAAGGTAACTGGCTTCAGCAGAGCGCAGATACCAAATACTGTTCTTCTAGTGTAGCCGTAGTTAGGCCA
CCACTTCAAGAACTCTGTAGCACCGCCTACATACCTCGCTCTGCTAATCCTGTTACCAGTGGCTGCTGCC
AGTGGCGATAAGTCGTGTCTTACCGGGTTGGACTCAAGACGATAGTTACCGGATAAGGCGCAGCGGTCGG
GCTGAACGGGGGGTTCGTGCACACAGCCCAGCTTGGAGCGAACGACCTACACCGAACTGAGATACCTACA
GCGTGAGCTATGAGAAAGCGCCACGCTTCCCGAAGGGAGAAAGGCGGACAGGTATCCGGTAAGCGGCAGG
GTCGGAACAGGAGAGCGCACGAGGGAGCTTCCAGGGGGAAACGCCTGGTATCTTTATAGTCCTGTCGGGT
TTCGCCACCTCTGACTTGAGCGTCGATTTTTGTGATGCTCGTCAGGGGGGCGGAGCCTATGGAAAAAGGC
CAGCAACGCGGCCTTTT
